Addgene plasmid #22905: pSYFP2-SCFP3A
Depositing lab: Dorus Gadella. Depositing organization: University of Amsterdam. Publication: Cyan and yellow super fluorescent proteins with improved brightness, protein folding, and FRET Foerster radius. Kremers GJ, Goedhart J, van Munster EB, Gadella TW. Biochemistry. 2006 May 30. 45(21):6570-80. 10.1021/bi0516273 PubMed 16716067.
Backbone
  Vector backbone: pEGFP-C1
  Backbone manufacturer: Clontech
  Backbone size w/o insert (bp): 4000
  Vector type: Mammalian Expression
  Selectable markers: Neomycin (select with G418)
Growth in bacteria
  Bacterial resistance: Kanamycin, 50 μg/mL
  Growth temperature: 37°C
  Growth strain: DH5alpha
  Copy number: High Copy
Gene/Insert
  Gene/Insert name: SYFP2-SCFP3A (alt name: mVenus(L68V)-SCFP3A)
  Species: A. victoria
  Insert size (bp): 1500
  Cloning method: Restriction Enzyme; 5′ cloning site NheI (not destroyed); 3′ cloning site NotI (not destroyed)
  Sequencing primers: 5′ CMV
Terms and licenses: Academic/Nonprofit Terms; Industry Terms: Not Available to Industry
How to cite: pSYFP2-SCFP3A was a gift from Dorus Gadella (Addgene plasmid # 22905 ; http://n2t.net/addgene:22905 ; RRID:Addgene_22905)
