[The description below was written by a language model from this plasmid's Addgene catalogue record and pLannotate feature annotations shown in this document.]
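Description:
pSYFP2-SCFP3A is a mammalian expression plasmid built on the Clontech pEGFP-C1 backbone, in which the original fluorescent protein region has been replaced, between NheI and NotI sites, by a tandem fusion of two Aequorea victoria-derived fluorescent proteins. The roughly 1.5 kb insert places the yellow protein SYFP2, also described as mVenus(L68V), upstream of the cyan protein SCFP3A, with only a short linker-sized gap between the two annotated coding regions. The human cytomegalovirus immediate early enhancer and promoter drive the fusion, and an SV40 polyadenylation signal terminates the transcript. The small large T antigen fragment annotated just before this signal most likely reflects the SV40-derived sequence around the terminator rather than a functional element.

The plasmid replicates in E. coli at high copy from a ColE1/pUC-type origin, and an f1 origin is also present for single-stranded DNA production. A single Tn5 aminoglycoside phosphotransferase gene serves both hosts. A bacterial bla-type promoter expresses it for kanamycin selection in bacteria, while the adjacent SV40 enhancer/early promoter and the HSV TK polyadenylation signal allow G418 selection of stably transfected mammalian cells. The ble and bGH poly(A) fragments in the annotation appear to be short partial matches within the backbone.

Because the cyan donor and yellow acceptor are joined in one polypeptide, the two are held close together at a fixed one-to-one ratio. Given the associated publication on brighter cyan and yellow variants with an improved FRET Förster radius, the construct is probably used as a positive control or calibration standard for CFP/YFP FRET measurements in living cells, although the record does not state its purpose.
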