Features (pLannotate 1.2.2; 14 found; start..end, strand, type, name):
     61..364     +  enhancer       CMV enhancer: human cytomegalovirus immediate early enhancer
    365..568     +  promoter       CMV promoter: human cytomegalovirus (CMV) immediate early promoter
    613..1329    +  CDS            SYFP2: SYFP2 is a basic (constitutively fluorescent) yellow fluorescent protein published in 2006, derived from Aequorea victoria. It is reported to be a very rapidly-maturing monomer with moderate acid sensitivity.
   1366..2082    +  CDS            SCFP3A: SCFP3A is a basic (constitutively fluorescent) cyan fluorescent protein published in 2006, derived from Aequorea victoria. It is reported to be a very rapidly-maturing monomer with low acid sensitivity.
   2108..2192    +  CDS            large T antigen (fragment): large T antigen from SV40 (simian virus 40)
   2215..2336    +  polyA_signal   SV40 poly(A) signal: SV40 polyadenylation signal
   2370..2798    -  rep_origin     f1 ori (sequence partly withheld): f1 bacteriophage origin of replication; arrow indicates direction of (+) strand synthesis
   2825..2929    +  promoter       AmpR promoter: bla
   2931..3288    +  promoter       SV40 promoter: SV40 enhancer and early promoter
   3323..4117    +  CDS            NeoR/KanR: aminoglycoside phosphotransferase from Tn5; aph(3')-II (or nptII); confers resistance to neomycin, kanamycin, and G418 (Geneticin®)
   4138..4290    +  CDS            ble (fragment): BLE_KLEPN - Experimental evidence at protein level: Swiss-Prot protein existence level 1. Binding protein with a strong affinity to the bleomycin family of antibiotics. Binds to CL990; an antimitotic-antibiotic compound. From Klebsiella pneumoniae.
   4349..4396    +  polyA_signal   HSV TK poly(A) signal: herpes simplex virus thymidine kinase polyadenylation signal (Cole and Stacy, 1985)
   4487..4503    -  polyA_signal   bGH poly(A) signal (fragment): bovine growth hormone polyadenylation signal
   4725..5313    +  rep_origin     ori: high-copy-number ColE1/pMB1/pBR322/pUC origin of replication
>Addgene plasmid #22905 | pSYFP2-SCFP3A | depositor full sequence | sequence record 10493 | Author sequence
TAGTTATTAATAGTAATCAATTACGGGGTCATTAGTTCATAGCCCATATATGGAGTTCCGCGTTACATAA
CTTACGGTAAATGGCCCGCCTGGCTGACCGCCCAACGACCCCCGCCCATTGACGTCAATAATGACGTATG
TTCCCATAGTAACGCCAATAGGGACTTTCCATTGACGTCAATGGGTGGAGTATTTACGGTAAACTGCCCA
CTTGGCAGTACATCAAGTGTATCATATGCCAAGTACGCCCCCTATTGACGTCAATGACGGTAAATGGCCC
GCCTGGCATTATGCCCAGTACATGACCTTATGGGACTTTCCTACTTGGCAGTACATCTACGTATTAGTCA
TCGCTATTACCATGGTGATGCGGTTTTGGCAGTACATCAATGGGCGTGGATAGCGGTTTGACTCACGGGG
ATTTCCAAGTCTCCACCCCATTGACGTCAATGGGAGTTTGTTTTGGCACCAAAATCAACGGGACTTTCCA
AAATGTCGTAACAACTCCGCCCCATTGACGCAAATGGGCGGTAGGCGTGTACGGTGGGAGGTCTATATAA
GCAGAGCTGGTTTAGTGAACCGTCAGATCCGCTAGCGCTACCGGTCGCCACCATGGTGAGCAAGGGCGAG
GAGCTGTTCACCGGGGTGGTGCCCATCCTGGTCGAGCTGGACGGCGACGTAAACGGCCACAAGTTCAGCG
TGTCCGGCGAGGGCGAGGGCGATGCCACCTACGGCAAGCTGACCCTGAAGCTGATCTGCACCACCGGCAA
GCTGCCCGTGCCCTGGCCCACCCTCGTGACCACCCTGGGCTACGGCGTGCAGTGCTTCGCCCGCTACCCC
GACCACATGAAGCAGCACGACTTCTTCAAGTCCGCCATGCCCGAAGGCTACGTCCAGGAGCGCACCATCT
TCTTCAAGGACGACGGCAACTACAAGACCCGCGCCGAGGTGAAGTTCGAGGGCGACACCCTGGTGAACCG
CATCGAGCTGAAGGGCATCGACTTCAAGGAGGACGGCAACATCCTGGGGCACAAGCTGGAGTACAACTAC
AACAGCCACAACGTCTATATCACCGCCGACAAGCAGAAGAACGGCATCAAGGCCAACTTCAAGATCCGCC
ACAACATCGAGGACGGCGGCGTGCAGCTCGCCGACCACTACCAGCAGAACACCCCCATCGGCGACGGCCC
CGTGCTGCTGCCCGACAACCACTACCTGAGCTACCAGTCCAAGCTGAGCAAAGACCCCAACGAGAAGCGC
GATCACATGGTCCTGCTGGAGTTCGTGACCGCCGCCGGGATCACTCTCGGCATGGACGAGCTGTACAAGT
CCGGACTCAGATCTTCGGATCCACCGGTCGCCACCATGGTGAGCAAGGGCGAGGAGCTGTTCACCGGGGT
GGTGCCCATCCTGGTCGAGCTGGACGGCGACGTAAACGGCCACAAGTTCAGCGTGTCCGGCGAGGGCGAG
GGCGATGCCACCTACGGCAAGCTGACCCTGAAGTTCATCTGCACCACCGGCAAGCTGCCCGTGCCCTGGC
CCACCCTCGTGACCACCCTGACCTGGGGCGTGCAGTGCTTCGCCCGCTACCCCGACCACATGAAGCAGCA
CGACTTCTTCAAGTCCGCCATGCCCGAAGGCTACGTCCAGGAGCGCACCATCTTCTTCAAGGACGACGGC
AACTACAAGACCCGCGCCGAGGTGAAGTTCGAGGGCGACACCCTGGTGAACCGCATCGAGCTGAAGGGCA
TCGACTTCAAGGAGGACGGCAACATCCTGGGGCACAAGCTGGAGTACAACTACATCAGCGACAACGTCTA
TATCACCGCCGACAAGCAGAAGAACGGCATCAAGGCCAACTTCAAGATCCGCCACAACATCGAGGACGGC
GGCGTGCAGCTCGCCGACCACTACCAGCAGAACACCCCCATCGGCGACGGCCCCGTGCTGCTGCCCGACA
ACCACTACCTGAGCACCCAGTCCAAGCTGAGCAAAGACCCCAACGAGAAGCGCGATCACATGGTCCTGCT
GGAGTTCGTGACCGCCGCCGGGATCACTCTCGGCATGGACGAGCTGTACAAGTAAAGCGGCCGCGACTCT
AGATAACTGATCATAATCAGCCATACCACATTTGTAGAGGTTTTACTTGCTTTAAAAAACCTCCCACACC
TCCCCCTGAACCTGAAACATAAAATGAATGCAATTGTTGTTGTTAACTTGTTTATTGCAGCTTATAATGG
TTACAAATAAAGCAATAGCATCACAAATTTCACAAATAAAGCATTTTTTTCACTGCATTCTAGTTGTGGT
TTGTCCAAACTCATCAATGTATCTTAACGCGTAAATTGTAAGCGTTAATATTTTGTTAAAATTCGCGTTA
AATTTTTGTTAAATCAGCTCATTTTTTAACCAATAGGCCGAAATCGGCAAAATCCCTTATAAATCAAAAG
AATAGACCGAGATAGGGT
[37 nt withheld, positions 2469-2505]
AAAGAACGTGGACTCCAACGTCAAAGG
[49 nt withheld, positions 2533-2581]
T
[91 nt withheld, positions 2583-2673]
G
[124 nt withheld, positions 2675-2798]
CAGGTGGCACTTTTCGGGGAAATGTGCGCGGAACCCCTATTTGTTTATTTTTCTAAATACATTCAAATAT
GTATCCGCTCATGAGACAATAACCCTGATAAATGCTTCAATAATATTGAAAAAGGAAGAGTCCTGAGGCG
GAAAGAACCAGCTGTGGAATGTGTGTCAGTTAGGGTGTGGAAAGTCCCCAGGCTCCCCAGCAGGCAGAAG
TATGCAAAGCATGCATCTCAATTAGTCAGCAACCAGGTGTGGAAAGTCCCCAGGCTCCCCAGCAGGCAGA
AGTATGCAAAGCATGCATCTCAATTAGTCAGCAACCATAGTCCCGCCCCTAACTCCGCCCATCCCGCCCC
TAACTCCGCCCAGTTCCGCCCATTCTCCGCCCCATGGCTGACTAATTTTTTTTATTTATGCAGAGGCCGA
GGCCGCCTCGGCCTCTGAGCTATTCCAGAAGTAGTGAGGAGGCTTTTTTGGAGGCCTAGGCTTTTGCAAA
GATCGATCAAGAGACAGGATGAGGATCGTTTCGCATGATTGAACAAGATGGATTGCACGCAGGTTCTCCG
GCCGCTTGGGTGGAGAGGCTATTCGGCTATGACTGGGCACAACAGACAATCGGCTGCTCTGATGCCGCCG
TGTTCCGGCTGTCAGCGCAGGGGCGCCCGGTTCTTTTTGTCAAGACCGACCTGTCCGGTGCCCTGAATGA
ACTGCAAGACGAGGCAGCGCGGCTATCGTGGCTGGCCACGACGGGCGTTCCTTGCGCAGCTGTGCTCGAC
GTTGTCACTGAAGCGGGAAGGGACTGGCTGCTATTGGGCGAAGTGCCGGGGCAGGATCTCCTGTCATCTC
ACCTTGCTCCTGCCGAGAAAGTATCCATCATGGCTGATGCAATGCGGCGGCTGCATACGCTTGATCCGGC
TACCTGCCCATTCGACCACCAAGCGAAACATCGCATCGAGCGAGCACGTACTCGGATGGAAGCCGGTCTT
GTCGATCAGGATGATCTGGACGAAGAGCATCAGGGGCTCGCGCCAGCCGAACTGTTCGCCAGGCTCAAGG
CGAGCATGCCCGACGGCGAGGATCTCGTCGTGACCCATGGCGATGCCTGCTTGCCGAATATCATGGTGGA
AAATGGCCGCTTTTCTGGATTCATCGACTGTGGCCGGCTGGGTGTGGCGGACCGCTATCAGGACATAGCG
TTGGCTACCCGTGATATTGCTGAAGAGCTTGGCGGCGAATGGGCTGACCGCTTCCTCGTGCTTTACGGTA
TCGCCGCTCCCGATTCGCAGCGCATCGCCTTCTATCGCCTTCTTGACGAGTTCTTCTGAGCGGGACTCTG
GGGTTCGAAATGACCGACCAAGCGACGCCCAACCTGCCATCACGAGATTTCGATTCCACCGCCGCCTTCT
ATGAAAGGTTGGGCTTCGGAATCGTTTTCCGGGACGCCGGCTGGATGATCCTCCAGCGCGGGGATCTCAT
GCTGGAGTTCTTCGCCCACCCTAGGGGGAGGCTAACTGAAACACGGAAGGAGACAATACCGGAAGGAACC
CGCGCTATGACGGCAATAAAAAGACAGAATAAAACGCACGGTGTTGGGTCGTTTGTTCATAAACGCGGGG
TTCGGTCCCAGGGCTGGCACTCTGTCGATACCCCACCGAGACCCCATTGGGGCCAATACGCCCGCGTTTC
TTCCTTTTCCCCACCCCACCCCCCAAGTTCGGGTGAAGGCCCAGGGCTCGCAGCCAACGTCGGGGCGGCA
GGCCCTGCCATAGCCTCAGGTTACTCATATATACTTTAGATTGATTTAAAACTTCATTTTTAATTTAAAA
GGATCTAGGTGAAGATCCTTTTTGATAATCTCATGACCAAAATCCCTTAACGTGAGTTTTCGTTCCACTG
AGCGTCAGACCCCGTAGAAAAGATCAAAGGATCTTCTTGAGATCCTTTTTTTCTGCGCGTAATCTGCTGC
TTGCAAACAAAAAAACCACCGCTACCAGCGGTGGTTTGTTTGCCGGATCAAGAGCTACCAACTCTTTTTC
CGAAGGTAACTGGCTTCAGCAGAGCGCAGATACCAAATACTGTCCTTCTAGTGTAGCCGTAGTTAGGCCA
CCACTTCAAGAACTCTGTAGCACCGCCTACATACCTCGCTCTGCTAATCCTGTTACCAGTGGCTGCTGCC
AGTGGCGATAAGTCGTGTCTTACCGGGTTGGACTCAAGACGATAGTTACCGGATAAGGCGCAGCGGTCGG
GCTGAACGGGGGGTTCGTGCACACAGCCCAGCTTGGAGCGAACGACCTACACCGAACTGAGATACCTACA
GCGTGAGCTATGAGAAAGCGCCACGCTTCCCGAAGGGAGAAAGGCGGACAGGTATCCGGTAAGCGGCAGG
GTCGGAACAGGAGAGCGCACGAGGGAGCTTCCAGGGGGAAACGCCTGGTATCTTTATAGTCCTGTCGGGT
TTCGCCACCTCTGACTTGAGCGTCGATTTTTGTGATGCTCGTCAGGGGGGCGGAGCCTATGGAAAAACGC
CAGCAACGCGGCCTTTTTACGGTTCCTGGCCTTTTGCTGGCCTTTTGCTCACATGTTCTTTCCTGCGTTA
TCCCCTGATTCTGTGGATAACCGTATTACCGCCATGCAT
