>Addgene plasmid #22905 | pSYFP2-SCFP3A | addgene partial sequence | sequence record 28911 | 22905 with CMV-F
TAGCAGAGCTGGTTNGTGAACCGTCAGATCCGCTAGCGCTACCGGTCGCCACCATGGTGAGCAAGGGCGA
GGAGCTGTTCACCGGGGTGGTGCCCATCCTGGTCGAGCTGGACGGCGACGTAAACGGCCACAAGTTCAGC
GTGTCCGGCGAGGGCGAGGGCGATGCCACCTACGGCAAGCTGACCCTGAAGCTGATCTGCACCACCGGCA
AGCTGCCCGTGCCCTGGCCCACCCTCGTGACCACCCTGGGCTACGGCGTGCAGTGCTTCGCCCGCTACCC
CGACCACATGAAGCAGCACGACTTCTTCAAGTCCGCCATGCCCGAAGGCTACGTCCAGGAGCGCACCATC
TTCTTCAAGGACGACGGCAACTACAAGACCCGCGCCGAGGTGAAGTTCGAGGGCGACACCCTGGTGAACC
GCATCGAGCTGAAGGGCATCGACTTCAAGGAGGACGGCAACATCCTGGGGCACAAGCTGGAGTACAACTA
CAACAGCCACAACGTCTATATCACCGCCGACAAGCAGAAGAACGGCATCAAGGCCAACTTCAAGATCCGC
CACAACATCGAGGACGGCGGCGTGCAGCTCGCCGACCACTACCAGCAGAACACCCCCATCGGCGACGGCC
CCGTGCTGCTGCCCGACAACCACTACCTGAGCTACCAGTCCAAGCTGAGCAAAGACCCCAACGAGAAGCG
CGATCACATGGTCCTGCTGGAGTTCGTGACCGCCGCCGGGATCACTC
